Addgene plasmid #85168: pBBR1MCS-2
Purpose: (Empty Backbone) Mobilisable shuttle and expression vector. Replicates in many Gram-negative bacteria. Has multiple cloning site with blue/white selection function. Cloned genes driven by derepressed lac promoter.
Depositing lab: Kenneth Peterson. Depositing organization: Louisiana State University Health Sciences Center, Shreveport. Publication: Four new derivatives of the broad-host-range cloning vector pBBR1MCS, carrying different antibiotic-resistance cassettes. Kovach ME, Elzer PH, Hill DS, Robertson GT, Farris MA, Roop RM 2nd, Peterson KM. Gene. 1995 Dec 1;166(1):175-6. 0378111995005841 PubMed 8529885.
Backbone
  Vector backbone: pBBR1MCS
  Modifications to backbone: swapped antibiotic resistance cassette
  Vector type: Bacterial Expression
  Promoter: Constitutive (derepressed P-lac)
Growth in bacteria
  Bacterial resistance: Kanamycin, 50 μg/mL
  Growth temperature: 37°C
  Growth strain: DH5alpha
  Copy number: Low Copy
Gene/Insert
  Cloning method: Restriction Enzyme
  Sequencing primers: 5′ M13F; 3′ M13R
Terms and licenses: Academic/Nonprofit Terms; Industry Terms
Depositor comments: Vector is mobilisable via RP4/RK2 mating system, e.g. using E.coli strains S17 or SM10. Note that cloned genes are expressed from the lac promoter, but that this is not controllable with IPTG, due to absence of lacI repressor gene on the plasmid. (chromosomal lacI does not provide sufficient repression). MCS: Has unique KpnI, ApaI, XhoI, HincII, SalI, ClaI, HindIII, EcoRV, EcoRI, SmaI, BamHI, SpeI, XbaI, SacII, SacI sites for cloning
How to cite: pBBR1MCS-2 was a gift from Kenneth Peterson (Addgene plasmid # 85168 ; http://n2t.net/addgene:85168 ; RRID:Addgene_85168)
