[The description below was written by a language model from this plasmid's Addgene catalogue record and pLannotate feature annotations shown in this document.]
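Description:
pBBR1MCS-2 is an empty, low-copy, broad-host-range cloning and expression vector derived from pBBR1MCS by exchanging the antibiotic-resistance cassette. It replicates through the pBBR1 oriV together with the plasmid-encoded pBBR1 Rep protein, a replicon originally from Bordetella bronchiseptica that functions in many Gram-negative bacteria, so the plasmid can shuttle between E. coli and other hosts. Selection is by kanamycin, conferred by the Tn5-type neo (nptII) gene. The short tnpA and ble fragments flanking neo in the annotation are consistent with carry-over from the Tn5 region that supplied the cassette. The small CmR fragments are probably leftovers of the chloramphenicol marker of the parent vector. The plasmid is not self-transmissible but can be mobilised by the RP4/RK2 conjugation system supplied by a donor strain, although no mobilisation region is called in the feature table of the 5,148 nt sequence.

The cloning region is a pBluescript-type polylinker embedded in lacZα, preceded by a CAP binding site, the lac promoter and the lac operator. It is flanked by T3 and T7 phage promoters, with M13 forward and reverse primers used for sequencing. Insertion into the polylinker disrupts lacZα, allowing blue/white screening in α-complementing hosts. Cloned genes are transcribed from the lac promoter, but only a small lacI fragment is present. Chromosomal repressor is reported to be insufficient, so expression is effectively constitutive rather than IPTG-controllable. The vector is typically used for restriction cloning, complementation and gene expression in diverse Gram-negative species, with delivery by conjugation where needed.
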