Features (pLannotate 1.2.2; 17 found; start..end, strand, type, name):
   1523..1807    +  CDS            tnpA (fragment): TN5P_ECOLX - Also known as tnp. Experimental evidence at protein level: Swiss-Prot protein existence level 1. Mediates transposition of transposon Tn5 by a 'cut and paste' mechanism. First, the monomeric transposase binds the 19 bp inverted DNA repeats flanking the transposon. Then, dimerization of the DNA- bound transposase creates a synaptic DNA complex. After nicking of the first DNA strand, excision of the transposon proceeds through a series of intermediates. The transposase then mediates the insertion of the transposon at a new site by strand transfer. The activity of the wild- type tran
   1839..2630    +  CDS            neo: KKA2_KLEPN - Also known as kan, nptII. Experimental evidence at protein level: Swiss-Prot protein existence level 1. Resistance to kanamycin, neomycin, paromomycin, ribostamycin, butirosin and gentamicin B. From Klebsiella pneumoniae.
   2654..2806    +  CDS            ble (fragment): BLE_KLEPN - Experimental evidence at protein level: Swiss-Prot protein existence level 1. Binding protein with a strong affinity to the bleomycin family of antibiotics. Binds to CL990; an antimitotic-antibiotic compound. From Klebsiella pneumoniae.
   2806..2922    +  CDS            CmR (fragment): chloramphenicol acetyltransferase; cat; confers resistance to chloramphenicol
   2933..3025    +  CDS            lacI (fragment): lac repressor; lacI; The lac repressor binds to the lac operator to inhibit transcription in E. coli. This inhibition can be relieved by adding lactose or isopropyl-β-D-thiogalactopyranoside (IPTG).
   3038..3059    +  protein_bind   CAP binding site: CAP binding activates transcription in the presence of cAMP. E. coli catabolite activator protein
   3074..3104    +  promoter       lac promoter: promoter for the E. coli lac operon
   3112..3128    +  protein_bind   lac operator: The lac repressor binds to the lac operator to inhibit transcription in E. coli. This inhibition can be relieved by adding lactose or isopropyl-β-D-thiogalactopyranoside (IPTG). lac repressor encoded by lacI
   3173..3191    +  promoter       T3 promoter: promoter for bacteriophage T3 RNA polymerase
   3204..3311    -  misc_feature   MCS: pBluescript multiple cloning site
   3320..3338    -  promoter       T7 promoter: promoter for bacteriophage T7 RNA polymerase
   3346..3501    +  CDS            lacZα (fragment): LacZα fragment of β-galactosidase; lacZ fragment
   3505..3582    -  rep_origin     M13 ori (fragment): M13 bacteriophage origin of replication; arrow indicates direction of (+) strand synthesis
   3582..3613    +  CDS            CmR (fragment): chloramphenicol acetyltransferase confers resistance to chloramphenicol
   3943..4012    -  CDS            TcR (fragment): tetracycline efflux protein; tet; confers resistance to tetracycline
   4073..4735    -  CDS            pBBR1 Rep: replication protein for the broad-host-range plasmid pBBR1 from Bordetella bronchiseptica
   4736..359     -  rep_origin     pBBR1 oriV (across the origin): replication origin of the broad-host-range plasmid pBBR1 from Bordetella bronchiseptica; requires the pBBR1 Rep protein for replication
>Addgene plasmid #85168 | pBBR1MCS-2 | addgene full sequence | sequence record 372970 | Addgene NGS Result
GGCGGGCGGGCTTCGCCCTTCGACTGCCCCCACTCGCATAGGCTTGGGTCGTTCCAGGCGCGTCAAGGCC
AAGCCGCTGCGCGGTCGCTGCGCGAGCCTTGACCCGCCTTCCACTTGGTGTCCAACCGGCAAGCGAAGCG
CGCAGGCCGCAGGCCGGAGGCTTTTCCCCAGAGAAAATTAAAAAAATTGATGGGGCAAGGCCGCAGGCCG
CGCAGTTGGAGCCGGTGGGTATGTGGTCGAAGGCTGGGTAGCCGGTGGGCAATCCCTGTGGTCAAGCTCG
TGGGCAGGCGCAGCCTGTCCATCAGCTTGTCCAGCAGGGTTGTCCACGGGCCGAGCGAAGCGAGCCAGCC
GGTGGCCGCTCGCGGCCATCGTCCACATATCCACGGGCTGGCAAGGGAGCGCAGCGACCGCGCAGGGCGA
AGCCCGGAGAGCAAGCCCGTAGGGCGCCGCAGCCGCCGTAGGCGGTCACGACTTTGCGAAGCAAAGTCTA
GTGAGTATACTCAAGCATTGAGTGGCCCGCCGGAGGCACCGCCTTGCGCTGCCCCCGTCGAGCCGGTTGG
ACACCAAAAGGGAGGGGCAGGCATGGCGGCATACGCGATCATGCGATGCAAGAAGCTGGCGAAAATGGGC
AACGTGGCGGCCAGTCTCAAGCACGCCTACCGCGAGCGCGAGACGCCCAACGCTGACGCCAGCAGGACGC
CAGAGAACGAGCACTGGGCGGCCAGCAGCACCGATGAAGCGATGGGCCGACTGCGCGAGTTGCTGCCAGA
GAAGCGGCGCAAGGACGCTGTGTTGGCGGTCGAGTACGTCATGACGGCCAGCCCGGAATGGTGGAAGTCG
GCCAGCCAAGAACAGCAGGCGGCGTTCTTCGAGAAGGCGCACAAGTGGCTGGCGGACAAGTACGGGGCGG
ATCGCATCGTGACGGCCAGCATCCACCGTGACGAAACCAGCCCGCACATGACCGCGTTCGTGGTGCCGCT
GACGCAGGACGGCAGGCTGTCGGCCAAGGAGTTCATCGGCAACAAAGCGCAGATGACCCGCGACCAGACC
ACGTTTGCGGCCGCTGTGGCCGATCTAGGGCTGCAACGGGGCATCGAGGGCAGCAAGGCACGTCACACGC
GCATTCAGGCGTTCTACGAGGCCCTGGAGCGGCCACCAGTGGGCCACGTCACCATCAGCCCGCAAGCGGT
CGAGCCACGCGCCTATGCACCGCAGGGATTGGCCGAAAAGCTGGGAATCTCAAAGCGCGTTGAGACGCCG
GAAGCCGTGGCCGACCGGCTGACAAAAGCGGTTCGGCAGGGGTATGAGCCTGCCCTACAGGCCGCCGCAG
GAGCGCGTGAGATGCGCAAGAAGGCCGATCAAGCCCAAGAGACGGCCCGAGACCTTCGGGAGCGCCTGAA
GCCCGTTCTGGACGCCCTGGGGCCGTTGAATCGGGATATGCAGGCCAAGGCCGCCGCGATCATCAAGGCC
GTGGGCGAAAAGCTGCTGACGGAACAGCGGGAAGTCCAGCGCCAGAAACAGGCCCAGCGCCAGCAGGAAC
GCGGGCGCGCACATTTCCCCGAAAAGTGCCACCTGGGATGAATGTCAGCTACTGGGCTATCTGGACAAGG
GAAAACGCAAGCGCAAAGAGAAAGCAGGTAGCTTGCAGTGGGCTTACATGGCGATAGCTAGACTGGGCGG
TTTTATGGACAGCAAGCGAACCGGAATTGCCAGCTGGGGCGCCCTCTGGTAAGGTTGGGAAGCCCTGCAA
AGTAAACTGGATGGCTTTCTTGCCGCCAAGGATCTGATGGCGCAGGGGATCAAGATCTGATCAAGAGACA
GGATGAGGATCGTTTCGCATGATTGAACAAGATGGATTGCACGCAGGTTCTCCGGCCGCTTGGGTGGAGA
GGCTATTCGGCTATGACTGGGCACAACAGACAATCGGCTGCTCTGATGCCGCCGTGTTCCGGCTGTCAGC
GCAGGGGCGCCCGGTTCTTTTTGTCAAGACCGACCTGTCCGGTGCCCTGAATGAACTGCAGGACGAGGCA
GCGCGGCTATCGTGGCTGGCCACGACGGGCGTTCCTTGCGCAGCTGTGCTCGACGTTGTCACTGAAGCGG
GAAGGGACTGGCTGCTATTGGGCGAAGTGCCGGGGCAGGATCTCCTGTCATCTCACCTTGCTCCTGCCGA
GAAAGTATCCATCATGGCTGATGCAATGCGGCGGCTGCATACGCTTGATCCGGCTACCTGCCCATTCGAC
CACCAAGCGAAACATCGCATCGAGCGAGCACGTACTCGGATGGAAGCCGGTCTTGTCGATCAGGATGATC
TGGACGAAGAGCATCAGGGGCTCGCGCCAGCCGAACTGTTCGCCAGGCTCAAGGCGCGCATGCCCGACGG
CGAGGATCTCGTCGTGACCCATGGCGATGCCTGCTTGCCGAATATCATGGTGGAAAATGGCCGCTTTTCT
GGATTCATCGACTGTGGCCGGCTGGGTGTGGCGGACCGCTATCAGGACATAGCGTTGGCTACCCGTGATA
TTGCTGAAGAGCTTGGCGGCGAATGGGCTGACCGCTTCCTCGTGCTTTACGGTATCGCCGCTCCCGATTC
GCAGCGCATCGCCTTCTATCGCCTTCTTGACGAGTTCTTCTGAGCGGGACTCTGGGGTTCGAAATGACCG
ACCAAGCGACGCCCAACCTGCCATCACGAGATTTCGATTCCACCGCCGCCTTCTATGAAAGGTTGGGCTT
CGGAATCGTTTTCCGGGACGCCGGCTGGATGATCCTCCAGCGCGGGGATCTCATGCTGGAGTTCTTCGCC
CACCCCCATGGGCAAATATTATACGCAAGGCGACAAGGTGCTGATGCCGCTGGCGATTCAGGTTCATCAT
GCCGTTTGTGATGGCTTCCATGTCGGCAGAATGCTTAATGAATTACAACAGTTTTTATGCATGCGCCCAA
TACGCAAACCGCCTCTCCCCGCGCGTTGGCCGATTCATTAATGCAGCTGGCACGACAGGTTTCCCGACTG
GAAAGCGGGCAGTGAGCGCAACGCAATTAATGTGAGTTAGCTCACTCATTAGGCACCCCAGGCTTTACAC
TTTATGCTTCCGGCTCGTATGTTGTGTGGAATTGTGAGCGGATAACAATTTCACACAGGAAACAGCTATG
ACCATGATTACGCCAAGCGCGCAATTAACCCTCACTAAAGGGAACAAAAGCTGGGTACCGGGCCCCCCCT
CGAGGTCGACGGTATCGATAAGCTTGATATCGAATTCCTGCAGCCCGGGGGATCCACTAGTTCTAGAGCG
GCCGCCACCGCGGTGGAGCTCCAATTCGCCCTATAGTGAGTCGTATTACGCGCGCTCACTGGCCGTCGTT
TTACAACGTCGTGACTGGGAAAACCCTGGCGTTACCCAACTTAATCGCCTTGCAGCACATCCCCCTTTCG
CCAGCTGGCGTAATAGCGAAGAGGCCCGCACCGATCGCCCTTCCCAACAGTTGCGCAGCCTGAATGGCGA
ATGGAAATTGTAAGCGTTAATATTTTGTTAAAATTCGCGTTAAATTTTTGTTAAATCAGCTCATTTTTTA
ACCAATAGGCCGTACTGCGATGAGTGGCAGGGCGGGGCGTAATTTTTTTAAGGCAGTTATTGGTGCCCTT
AAACGCCTGGTTGCTACGCCTGAATAAGTGATAATAAGCGGATGAATGGCAGAAATTCGAAAGCAAATTC
GACCCGGTCGTCGGTTCAGGGCAGGGTCGTTAAATAGCCGCTTATGTCTATTGCTGGTTTACCGGTTTAT
TGACTACCGGAAGCAGTGTGACCGTGTGCTTCTCAAATGCCTGAGGCCAGTTTGCTCAGGCTCTCCCCGT
GGAGGTAATAATTGACGATATGATCATTTATTCTGCCTCCCAGAGCCTGATAAAAACGGTGAATCCGTTA
GCGAGGTGCCGCCGGCTTCCATTCAGGTCGAGGTGGCCCGGCTCCATGCACCGCGACGCAACGCGGGGAG
GCAGACAAGGTATAGGGCGGCGAGGCGGCTACAGCCGATAGTCTGGAACAGCGCACTTACGGGTTGCTGC
GCAACCCAAGTGCTACCGGCGCGGCAGCGTGACCCGTGTCGGCGGCTCCAACGGCTCGCCATCGTCCAGA
AAACACGGCTCATCGGGCATCGGCAGGCGCTGCTGCCCGCGCCGTTCCCATTCCTCCGTTTCGGTCAAGG
CTGGCAGGTCTGGTTCCATGCCCGGAATGCCGGGCTGGCTGGGCGGCTCCTCGCCGGGGCCGGTCGGTAG
TTGCTGCTCGCCCGGATACAGGGTCGGGATGCGGCGCAGGTCGCCATGCCCCAACAGCGATTCGTCCTGG
TCGTCGTGATCAACCACCACGGCGGCACTGAACACCGACAGGCGCAACTGGTCGCGGGGCTGGCCCCACG
CCACGCGGTCATTGACCACGTAGGCCGACACGGTGCCGGGGCCGTTGAGCTTCACGACGGAGATCCAGCG
CTCGGCCACCAAGTCCTTGACTGCGTATTGGACCGTCCGCAAAGAACGTCCGATGAGCTTGGAAAGTGTC
TTCTGGCTGACCACCACGGCGTTCTGGTGGCCCATCTGCGCCACGAGGTGATGCAGCAGCATTGCCGCCG
TGGGTTTCCTCGCAATAAGCCCGGCCCACGCCTCATGCGCTTTGCGTTCCGTTTGCACCCAGTGACCGGG
CTTGTTCTTGGCTTGAATGCCGATTTCTCTGGACTGCGTGGCCATGCTTATCTCCATGCGGTAGGGGTGC
CGCACGGTTGCGGCACCATGCGCAATCAGCTGCAACTTTTCGGCAGCGCGACAACAATTATGCGTTGCGT
AAAAGTGGCAGTCAATTACAGATTTTCTTTAACCTACGCAATGAGCTATTGCGGGGGGTGCCGCAATGAG
CTGTTGCGTACCCCCCTTTTTTAAGTTGTTGATTTTTAAGTCTTTCGCATTTCGCCCTATATCTAGTTCT
TTGGTGCCCAAAGAAGGGCACCCCTGCGGGGTTCCCCCACGCCTTCGGCGCGGCTCCCCCTCCGGCAAAA
AGTGGCCCCTCCGGGGCTTGTTGATCGACTGCGCGGCCTTCGGCCTTGCCCAAGGTGGCGCTGCCCCCTT
GGAACCCCCGCACTCGCCGCCGTGAGGCTCGGGGGGCA
