>Addgene plasmid #85168 | pBBR1MCS-2 | addgene partial sequence | sequence record 165545 | M13-F20 5'-TGTAAAACGACGGCCAGT-3'
AATTGGAGCTCCACCGCGGTGGCGGCCGCTCTAGAACTAGTGGATCCCCCGGGCTGCAGGAATTCGATAT
CAAGCTTATCGATACCGTCGACCTCGAGGGGGGGCCCGGTACCCAGCTTTTGTTCCCTTTAGTGAGGGTT
AATTGCGCGCTTGGCGTAATCATGGTCATAGCTGTTTCCTGTGTGAAATTGTTATCCGCTCACAATTCCA
CACAACATACGAGCCGGAAGCATAAAGTGTAAAGCCTGGGGTGCCTAATGAGTGAGCTAACTCACATTAA
TTGCGTTGCGCTCACTGCCCGCTTTCCAGTCGGGAAACCTGTCGTGCCAGCTGCATTAATGAATCGGCCA
ACGCGCGGGGAGAGGCGGTTTGCGTATTGGGCGCATGCATAAAAACTGTTGTAATTCATTAAGCATTCTG
CCGACATGGAAGCCATCACAAACGGCATGATGAACCTGAATCGCCAGCGGCATCAGCACCTTGTCGCCTT
GCGTATAATATTTGCCCATGGGGGTGGGCGAAGAACTCCAGCATGAGATCCCCGCGCTGGAGGATCATCC
AGCCGGCGTCCCGGAAAACGATTCCGAAGCCCAACCTTTCATAGAAGGCGGCGGTGGAATCGAAATCTCG
TGATGGCAGGTTGGGCGTCGCTTGGTCGGTCATTTCGAACCCCAGAGTCCCGCTCAGAAGAACTCGTCAA
GAAGGCGATAGAAGGCGATGCGCTGCGAATCGGGAGCGGCGATACCGTAAAGCACGAGGAAGCGGTCAGC
CCATTCGCCGCCAAGCTCTTCAGCAATATCACGGGTAGCCAACGCTATGTCCTGATAGCGGTCCGCCACA
CCCAGCCGGCCACAGTCGATGAATCCAGAAAAGCGGCCATTTTCCACCATGATATTCGGCAAGCAGGCAT
CGCCATGGGTCACGACGAGATCCTCGCCGTCGGGCATGCGCGCCTTGAGCCTGGCGAACAGTTCGGCTGG
CGCGAGCCCCTG
