>Addgene plasmid #85168 | pBBR1MCS-2 | addgene partial sequence | sequence record 165547 | M13-Rev 5'-CAGGAAACAGCTATGACC-3'
TCACTAAAGGGAACAAAAGCTGGGTACCGGGCCCCCCCTCGAGGTCGACGGTATCGATAAGCTTGATATC
GAATTCCTGCAGCCCGGGGGATCCACTAGTTCTAGAGCGGCCGCCACCGCGGTGGAGCTCCAATTCGCCC
TATAGTGAGTCGTATTACGCGCGCTCACTGGCCGTCGTTTTACAACGTCGTGACTGGGAAAACCCTGGCG
TTACCCAACTTAATCGCCTTGCAGCACATCCCCCTTTCGCCAGCTGGCGTAATAGCGAAGAGGCCCGCAC
CGATCGCCCTTCCCAACAGTTGCGCAGCCTGAATGGCGAATGGAAATTGTAAGCGTTAATATTTTGTTAA
AATTCGCGTTAAATTTTTGTTAAATCAGCTCATTTTTTAACCAATAGGCCGTACTGCGATGAGTGGCAGG
GCGGGGCGTAATTTTTTTAAGGCAGTTATTGGTGCCCTTAAACGCCTGGTTGCTACGCCTGAATAAGTGA
TAATAAGCGGATGAATGGCAGAAATTCGAAAGCAAATTCGACCCGGTCGTCGGTTCAGGGCAGGGTCGTT
AAATAGCCGCTTATGTCTATTGCTGGTTTACCGGTTTATTGACTACCGGAAGCAGTGTGACCGTGTGCTT
CTCAAATGCCTGAGGCCAGTTTGCTCAGGCTCTCCCCGTGGAGGTAATAATTGACGATATGATCATTTAT
TCTGCCTCCCAGAGCCTGATAAAAACGGTGAATCCGTTAGCGAGGTGCCGCCGGCTTCCATTCAGGTCGA
GGTGGCCCGGCTCCATGCACCGCGACGCAACGCGGGGAGGCAGACAAGGTATAGGGCGGCGAGGCGGCTA
CAGCCGATAGTCTGGAACAGCGCA
